>Addgene plasmid #29495 | pJ178 | addgene partial sequence | sequence record 34929 | 29495 with rrnB-T1-term-R
GTTCCCTACTCTCGCATGGGGAGACCCCACACTACCATCGGCGCTACGGCGTTTCACTTCTGAGTTCGGC
ATGGGGTCAGGTGGGACCACCGCGCTACTGCCGCCAGGCAAATTCTGTTTTATCAGCCTAGGCCCTTTCG
TCTTCAAGAATTATCATGTTTGACAGCTTATCATCGAATAGCTTTAATGCGGTAGTTTATCACAGTTAAA
TTGCTAACGCAGTCAGGAGTATTGATTATGACTATGATTACAACGCCCGGGCAGGAATTCGATTTAGTCA
TCTTCTCCAGAGAGCAGCAGAAGAGCTTTCTTATAGTCCCCAGATGTATCTCCCTTAATCATGGAATAAA
GAGAGGTGGCAAAATTCTTCCTAAACTCCTTCCTGATGTTAAACAGATCAATCTCACTCCTGGAAACCAT
GACTCTGATGAGGGTATGATCATCTGTCCCAGCTCCCTTCATAGCATAATAGAGGGTCTCTGCAAGGTAG
GCAGGTATACTTCGAATAGATTTCACAACAGCAAGGAGTAGTTGCTCTAAATTGCCAGAAGTCTCGCGGT
CAATGGTTTCCTCAATTTGAAATCCTGATATAGTCATGTACTTGTCAAACACCTTTCTCAAATGAGACAC
ACTTCGTGTTCCAAAGATGGTGATAAACTTTTCTTCATCTGTCCCCCATTTAAGTTCTCCAGCCTGAAAT
AAAGCCTGAGCATCTTGTTCAACTTGAGCTTCATCAATTCCAGCATCAGGGTCTCTGTTAGCCTGAAGGA
GAACCACCAACATCCGCTGGTAGTACCCTGAAGTGTCCCCCACCACGTCA
