>Addgene plasmid #29495 | pJ178 | addgene partial sequence | sequence record 34930 | 29495 with M13pUC-fwd
ATATTTTGTTTACTTTAGAAGGAGATATAGATATGGCGGGTGGTTGTGGTCACGCACAGGTTCTCCAAGG
CACTGTGACTGACTTCCCTGGATTTGATGAGCGGGCTGATGCAGAAACTCTTCGGAAGGCTATGAAAGGC
TTGGGCACAGATGAGGAGAGCATCCTGACTCTGTTGACATCCCGAAGTAATGCTCAGCGCCAGGAAATCT
CTGCAGCTTTTAAGACTCTGTTTGGCAGGGATCTTCTGGATGACCTGAAATCAGAACTAACTGGAAAATT
TGAAAAATTAATTGTGGCTCTGATGAAACCCTCTCGGCTTTATGATGCTTATGAACTGAAACATGCCTTG
AAGGGAGCTGGAACAAATGAAAAAGTACTGACAGAAATTATTGCTTCAAGGACACCTGAAGAACTGAGAG
CCATCAAACAAGTTTATGAAGAAGAATATGGCTCAAGCCTGGAAGATGACGTGGTGGGGGACACTTCAGG
GTACTACCAGCGGATGTTGGTGGTTCTCCTTCAGGCTAACAGAGACCCTGATGCTGGAATTGATGAAGCT
CAAGTTGAACAAGATGCTCAGGCTTTATTTCAGGCTGGAGAACTTAAATGGGGGACAGATGAAGAAAAGT
TTATCACCATCTTTGGAACACGAAGTGTGTCTCATTTGAGAAAGGTGTTTGACAAGTACATGACTATATC
AGGATTTCAAATTGAGGAAACCATTGACCGCGAGACTTCTGGCAATTTAGAGCAACTACTCCTTGCTGTT
GTGAAATCTATTCGAAGTATACCTGCCTACCTTGCAGAGACCCTCTATTATGCTATGAAGGGAGCTGGGA
CAGATGATCATACCCTC
