[The description below was written by a language model from this plasmid's Addgene catalogue record.]
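Description:
pJ178 is a bacterial expression plasmid built on the Novagen pETBlue-1 backbone (about 4.5 kb without insert) that carries a modified human annexin V (ANXA5) coding sequence of roughly 980 bp. It is a high-copy plasmid propagated in E. coli under ampicillin selection. The record also lists chloramphenicol as a marker for pLacI, which refers to the separate helper plasmid supplying lac repressor in the expression hosts used with this vector family, not to a marker on pJ178 itself. The insert was placed in the EcoRV site, and both junctions were destroyed during cloning. The promoter is not stated outright, but the use of a T7 promoter sequencing primer is consistent with the T7-driven expression typical of pETBlue vectors, which requires a host providing T7 RNA polymerase.

The encoded protein, called annexin V-128, lacks the native initiator methionine and instead begins with a short N-terminal extension, (Met)-Ala-Gly-Gly-Cys-Gly-His. The only cysteine noted in the wild-type sequence, Cys316, is changed to serine, so the cysteine in the added tag provides a unique, defined thiol near the N-terminus; such an arrangement is generally suited to site-specific labelling or chelation, although the record does not spell out the purpose. An additional Arg6Gln substitution is also recorded. The associated study concerns the contribution of B-helix calcium-binding sites to annexin V binding to membranes, so the construct is best understood as a source of recombinant, tag-modified annexin V for membrane-binding work. No feature table was supplied, so element positions cannot be confirmed.
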