Addgene plasmid #29495: pJ178
Depositing lab: Jonathan Tait. Depositing organization: University of Washington. Publication: Essential role of B-helix calcium binding sites in annexin V-membrane binding. Jin M, Smith C, Hsieh HY, Gibson DF, Tait JF. J Biol Chem 2004; 279:40351-57. 10.1074/jbc.M405846200 PubMed 15280367.
Backbone
  Vector backbone: pETBlue 1
  Backbone manufacturer: Novagen
  Backbone size w/o insert (bp): 4457
  Vector type: Bacterial Expression
  Selectable markers: Chloramphenicol for pLacI
Growth in bacteria
  Bacterial resistance: Ampicillin, 100 μg/mL
  Growth temperature: 37°C
  Growth strain: DH5alpha
  Copy number: High Copy
Gene/Insert
  Gene/Insert name: annexin V-128 (alt names: Annexin A5-128; Annexin V)
  Species: H. sapiens (human)
  Insert size (bp): 980
  Mutation: Deletion of the initiator Met at position 1 of wild-type annexin V and a point mutation changing Cys 316 to Ser. Arg6Gln (caa)
  GenBank ID: NM_001154
  Entrez Gene: ANXA5 (a.k.a. ANX5, CPB-I, ENX2, HEL-S-7, PP4, RPRGL3, VAC-alph)
  Tag / fusion protein: (Met)-Ala-Gly-Gly-Cys-Gly-His (N terminal on insert)
  Cloning method: Restriction Enzyme; 5′ cloning site Eco RV (destroyed during cloning); 3′ cloning site Eco RV (destroyed during cloning)
  Sequencing primers: 5′ T7 promoter; 3′ pETBlueDOWN primer #70603-3
Terms and licenses: Academic/Nonprofit Terms; Industry Terms: Not Available to Industry
How to cite: pJ178 was a gift from Jonathan Tait (Addgene plasmid # 29495 ; http://n2t.net/addgene:29495 ; RRID:Addgene_29495)
